Addgene plasmid #36064: pT7-7 asyn S87E/S129E
Depositing lab: Hilal Lashuel. Depositing organization: Swiss Federal Institute of Technology (EPFL).
Backbone
  Vector backbone: pT7-7
  Backbone size w/o insert (bp): 2438
  Vector type: Bacterial Expression
Growth in bacteria
  Bacterial resistance: Ampicillin, 100 μg/mL
  Growth temperature: 37°C
  Growth strain: DH5alpha
  Copy number: High Copy
Gene/Insert
  Gene/Insert name: alpha-synuclein S87E/S129E
  Species: H. sapiens (human)
  Insert size (bp): 476
  Mutation: S87E/S129E
  Entrez Gene: SNCA (a.k.a. NACP, PARK1, PARK4, PD1)
  Promoter: T7
  Cloning method: Restriction Enzyme; 5′ cloning site NdeI (not destroyed); 3′ cloning site HindIII (not destroyed)
  Sequencing primers: 5′ T7; 3′ AmpStop (TCAGGCAACTATGGATGAAC)
Terms and licenses: Academic/Nonprofit Terms; Industry Terms: Not Available to Industry
Depositor comments: Lashuel Lab Plasmid #82
How to cite: pT7-7 asyn S87E/S129E was a gift from Hilal Lashuel (Addgene plasmid # 36064 ; http://n2t.net/addgene:36064 ; RRID:Addgene_36064)
