[The description below was written by a language model from this plasmid's Addgene catalogue record and pLannotate feature annotations shown in this document.]
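Description:
pT7-7 asyn S87E/S129E is a bacterial expression plasmid built on the small pT7-7 backbone and carrying a human alpha-synuclein (SNCA) coding sequence with two serine-to-glutamate substitutions, at positions 87 and 129. The full depositor sequence is about 2.9 kb. The plasmid replicates in E. coli from a high-copy ColE1/pMB1-type origin and is selected with ampicillin through a β-lactamase gene driven by its own bla promoter. Only a short remnant of the rop gene is annotated, consistent with the high copy number listed, and a fragment of the tet promoter is left over from the pBR322-derived ancestry of the backbone.

The insert was cloned between NdeI and HindIII sites, both of which are retained. This places the SNCA open reading frame directly downstream of a bacteriophage T7 promoter and the efficient T7 gene 10 ribosome binding site. Transcription therefore depends on T7 RNA polymerase, so protein production requires a host strain that supplies that enzyme, while ordinary cloning strains serve for propagation. No affinity or epitope tags are annotated, and the coding feature corresponds in length to the full-length protein, suggesting the product is untagged alpha-synuclein.

Glutamate substitutions at serine residues are commonly used to mimic constitutive phosphorylation, and this double mutant is presumably intended as such a mimic at S87 and S129, although the record does not state this purpose. The construct is suited to producing recombinant mutant protein in bacteria for in vitro biochemical or biophysical work on this Parkinson's disease-associated protein.
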