Features (pLannotate 1.2.2; 8 found; start..end, strand, type, name):
     42..902     -  CDS            AmpR: β-lactamase; bla; confers resistance to ampicillin, carbenicillin, and related antibiotics
    903..1007    -  promoter       AmpR promoter: bla
   1223..1811    +  rep_origin     ori: high-copy-number ColE1/pMB1/pBR322/pUC origin of replication
   2251..2288    -  CDS            rop (fragment): Rop protein, which maintains plasmids at low copy number; rop
   2322..2340    +  promoter       T7 promoter: promoter for bacteriophage T7 RNA polymerase
   2372..2394    +  RBS            RBS: efficient ribosome binding site from bacteriophage T7 gene 10 (Olins and Rangwala, 1989)
   2402..2821    +  CDS            SNCA: SYUA_HUMAN - Also known as NACP, PARK1. Experimental evidence at protein level: Swiss-Prot protein existence level 1. Neuronal protein that plays several roles in synaptic activity such as regulation of synaptic vesicle trafficking and subsequent neurotransmitter release. Participates as a monomer in synaptic vesicle exocytosis by enhancing vesicle priming, fusion and dilation of exocytotic fusion pores (PubMed:28288128, PubMed:30404828). Mechanistically, acts by increasing local Ca(2+) release from microdomains which is essential for the enhancement of ATP-induced exocytosis (PubMed:30404828)
   2885..2903    -  promoter       tet promoter (fragment): E. coli promoter for tetracycline efflux protein gene
>Addgene plasmid #36064 | pT7-7 asyn S87E/S129E | depositor full sequence | sequence record 44521 | pT7-7 asyn S87E/S129E sequence 2914 bps
AAATCAATCTAAAGTATATATGAGTAAACTTGGTCTGACAGTTACCAATGCTTAATCAGTGAGGCACCTA
TCTCAGCGATCTGTCTATTTCGTTCATCCATAGTTGCCTGACTCCCCGTCGTGTAGATAACTACGATACG
GGAGGGCTTACCATCTGGCCCCAGTGCTGCAATGATACCGCGAGACCCACGCTCACCGGCTCCAGATTTA
TCAGCAATAAACCAGCCAGCCGGAAGGGCCGAGCGCAGAAGTGGTCCTGCAACTTTATCCGCCTCCATCC
AGTCTATTAATTGTTGCCGGGAAGCTAGAGTAAGTAGTTCGCCAGTTAATAGTTTGCGCAACGTTGTTGC
CATTGCTACAGGCATCGTGGTGTCACGCTCGTCGTTTGGTATGGCTTCATTCAGCTCCGGTTCCCAACGA
TCAAGGCGAGTTACATGATCCCCCATGTTGTGCAAAAAAGCGGTTAGCTCCTTCGGTCCTCCGATCGTTG
TCAGAAGTAAGTTGGCCGCAGTGTTATCACTCATGGTTATGGCAGCACTGCATAATTCTCTTACTGTCAT
GCCATCCGTAAGATGCTTTTCTGTGACTGGTGAGTACTCAACCAAGTCATTCTGAGAATAGTGTATGCGG
CGACCGAGTTGCTCTTGCCCGGCGTCAACACGGGATAATACCGCGCCACATAGCAGAACTTTAAAAGTGC
TCATCATTGGAAAACGTTCTTCGGGGCGAAAACTCTCAAGGATCTTACCGCTGTTGAGATCCAGTTCGAT
GTAACCCACTCGTGCACCCAACTGATCTTCAGCATCTTTTACTTTCACCAGCGTTTCTGGGTGAGCAAAA
ACAGGAAGGCAAAATGCCGCAAAAAAGGGAATAAGGGCGACACGGAAATGTTGAATACTCATACTCTTCC
TTTTTCAATATTATTGAAGCATTTATCAGGGTTATTGTCTCATGAGCGGATACATATTTGAATGTATTTA
GAAAAATAAACAAATAGGGGTTCCGCGCACATTTCCCCGAAAAGTGCCACCTGACGTCTAAGAAACCATT
ATTATCATGACATTAACCTATAAAAATAGGCGTATCACGAGGCCCTTTCGTCTTCAAGAATTAAAAGGAT
CTAGGTGAAGATCCTTTTTGATAATCTCATGACCAAAATCCCTTAACGTGAGTTTTCGTTCCACTGAGCG
TCAGACCCCGTAGAAAAGATCAAAGGATCTTCTTGAGATCCTTTTTTTCTGCGCGTAATCTGCTGCTTGC
AAACAAAAAAACCACCGCTACCAGCGGTGGTTTGTTTGCCGGATCAAGAGCTACCAACTCTTTTTCCGAA
GGTAACTGGCTTCAGCAGAGCGCAGATACCAAATACTGTCCTTCTAGTGTAGCCGTAGTTAGGCCACCAC
TTCAAGAACTCTGTAGCACCGCCTACATACCTCGCTCTGCTAATCCTGTTACCAGTGGCTGCTGCCAGTG
GCGATAAGTCGTGTCTTACCGGGTTGGACTCAAGACGATAGTTACCGGATAAGGCGCAGCGGTCGGGCTG
AACGGGGGGTTCGTGCACACAGCCCAGCTTGGAGCGAACGACCTACACCGAACTGAGATACCTACAGCGT
GAGCATTGAGAAAGCGCCACGCTTCCCGAAGGGAGAAAGGCGGACAGGTATCCGGTAAGCGGCAGGGTCG
GAACAGGAGAGCGCACGAGGGAGCTTCCAGGGGGAAACGCCTGGTATCTTTATAGTCCTGTCGGGTTTCG
CCACCTCTGACTTGAGCGTCGATTTTTGTGATGCTCGTCAGGGGGGCGGAGCCTATGGAAAAACGCCAGC
AACGCGGCCTTTTTACGGTTCCTGGCCTTTTGCTGGCCTTTTGCTCACATGTTCTTTCCTGCGTTATCCC
CTGATTCTGTGGATAACCGTATTACCGCCTTTGAGTGAGCTGATACCGCTCGCCGCAGCCGAACGACCGA
GCGCAGCGAGTCAGTGAGCGAGGAAGCGGAAGAGCGCCTGATGCGGTATTTTCTCCTTACGCATCTGTGC
GGTATTTCACACCGCATACAGATCTGTATGGTGCACTCTCAGTACAATCTGCTCTGATGCCGCATAGTTA
AGCCAGTATATACACTCCGCTATCGCTACGTGACTGGGTCATGGCTGCGCCCCGACACCCGCCAACACCC
GCTGACGCGCCCTGACGGGCTTGTCTGCTCCCGGCATCCGCTTACAGACAAGCTGTGACCGTCTCCGGGA
GCTGCATGTGTCAGAGGTTTTCACCGTCATCACCGAAACGCGCGAGGCCCAGCGATTCGAACTTCTGATA
GACTTCGAAATTAATACGACTCACTATAGGGAGACCACAACGGTTTCCCTCTAGAAATAATTTTGTTTAA
CTTTAAGAAGGAGATATACATATGGATGTATTCATGAAAGGACTTTCAAAGGCCAAGGAGGGAGTTGTGG
CTGCTGCTGAGAAAACCAAACAGGGTGTGGCAGAAGCAGCAGGAAAGACAAAAGAGGGTGTTCTCTATGT
AGGCTCCAAAACCAAGGAGGGAGTGGTGCATGGTGTGGCAACAGTGGCTGAGAAGACCAAAGAGCAAGTG
ACAAATGTTGGAGGAGCAGTGGTGACGGGTGTGACAGCAGTAGCCCAGAAGACAGTGGAGGGAGCAGGGG
AGATTGCAGCAGCCACTGGCTTTGTCAAAAAGGACCAGTTGGGCAAGAATGAAGAAGGAGCCCCACAGGA
AGGAATTCTGGAAGATATGCCTGTGGATCCTGACAATGAGGCTTATGAAATGCCTGAGGAGGAAGGGTAT
CAAGACTACGAACCTGAAGCCTAAGAAATATCTTTGCTCCCAGTTTCTTGAGATCTGCTGACAGATGTTC
CATCCAAGCTTATCATCGATGATAAGCTGTCAAACATGAGAATT
