>Addgene plasmid #36064 | pT7-7 asyn S87E/S129E | addgene partial sequence | sequence record 45255 | T7 5'-TAATACGACTCACTATAGGG-3'
GTTTACTTTAGAAGGAGATATACATATGGATGTATTCATGAAAGGACTTTCAAAGGCCAAGGAGGGAGTT
GTGGCTGCTGCTGAGAAAACCAAACAGGGTGTGGCAGAAGCAGCAGGAAAGACAAAAGAGGGTGTTCTCT
ATGTAGGCTCCAAAACCAAGGAGGGAGTGGTGCATGGTGTGGCAACAGTGGCTGAGAAGACCAAAGAGCA
AGTGACAAATGTTGGAGGAGCAGTGGTGACGGGTGTGACAGCAGTAGCCCAGAAGACAGTGGAGGGAGCA
GGGGAGATTGCAGCAGCCACTGGCTTTGTCAAAAAGGACCAGTTGGGCAAGAATGAAGAAGGAGCCCCAC
AGGAAGGAATTCTGGAAGATATGCCTGTGGATCCTGACAATGAGGCTTATGAAATGCCTGAGGAGGAAGG
GTATCAAGACTACGAACCTGAAGCCTAAGAAATATCTTTGCTCCCAGTTTCTTGAGATCTGCTGACAGAT
GTTCCATCCAAGCTTATCGATGATAAGCTGTCAAACATGAGAATTAAATCAATCTAAAGTATATATGAGT
AAACTTGGTCTGACAGTTACCAATGCTTAATCAGTGAGGCACCTATCTCAGCGATCTGTCTATTTCGTTC
ATCCATAGTTGCCTGACTCCCCGTCGTGTAGATAACTACGATACGGGAGGGCTTACCATCTGGCCCCAGT
GCTGCAATGATACCGCGAGACCCACGCTCACCGGCTCCAGATTTATCAGCAATAAACCAGCCAGCCGGAA
GGGCCGAGCGCAGAAGTGGTCCTGCAACTTTATCCGCCTCCATCCAGTCTATTAATTGTTGCCGGGAAGC
TAGAGTAAGTAGTTCG
